>Addgene plasmid #168460 | pLM1110_LEU2 | addgene full sequence | sequence record 365349 | Addgene NGS Result
TCTGATTATTAGTCTGGGACCACGGTCCCACTCGTATCGTCGGTCTGATTATTAGTCTGGGACCACGGTC
CCACTCGTATCGTCGGTCTGATWATYAGWCTGGRACCACGGTCCCACTCGTATCGTCGGTCTGATTATTA
GTCTGGGACCACGGTCCCACTCGTATCGTCGGTCTGATTATTAGTCTGGGACCACGATCCCACTCGTGTT
GTCGGTCTGATTATCGGTCTGGGACCACGGTCCCACTTGTATTGTCGATCAGACTATCAGCGTGAGACTA
CGATTCCATCAATGCCTGTCAAGGGCAAGTATTGACATGTCGTCGTAACCTGTAGAACGGAGTAACCTCG
GTGTGCGGTTGTATGCCTGCGGTGGATTGCTGCTGTGTCCTGCTTATCCACAACATTTTGCGCACGGTTA
TGTGGACGGGCCGGCTCCGGTGCCCGTCAGTGGGCAGAGCGCACATCGCCCACAGTCCCCGAGAAGTTGG
GGGGAGGGGTCGGCAATTGAACCGGTGCCTAGAGAAGGTGGCGCGGGGTAAACTGGGAAAGTGATGTCGT
GTACTGGCTCCGCCTTTTTCCCGAGGGTGGGGGAGAACCGTATATAAGTGCAGTAGTCGCCGTGAACGTT
CTTTTTCGCAACGGGTTTGCCGCCAGAACACAGGTAAGTGCCGTGTGTGGTTCCCGCGGGCCTGGCCTCT
TTACGGGTTATGGCCCTTGCGTGCCTTGAATTACTTCCACCTGGCTGCAGTACGTGATTCTTGATCCCGA
GCTTCGGGTTGGAAGTGGGTGGGAGAGTTCGAGGCCTTGCGCTTAAGGAGCCCCTTCGCCTCGTGCTTGA
GTTGAGGCCTGGCCTGGGCGCTGGGGCCGCCGCGTGCGAATCTGGTGGCACCTTCGCGCCTGTCTCGCTG
CTTTCGATAAGTCTCTAGCCATTTAAAATTTTTGATGACCTGCTGCGACGCTTTTTTTCTGGCAAGATAG
TCTTGTAAATGCGGGCCAAGATCTGCACACTGGTATTTCGGTTTTTGGGGCCGCGGGCGGCGACGGGGCC
CGTGCGTCCCAGCGCACATGTTCGGCGAGGCGGGGCCTGCGAGCGCGGCCACCGAGAATCGGACGGGGGT
AGTCTCAAGCTGGCCGGCCTGCTCTGGTGCCTAGTCTCGCGCCGCCGTGTATCGCCCCGCCCTGGGCGGC
AAGGCTGGCCCGGTCGGCACCAGTTGCGTGAGCGGAAAGATGGCCGCTTCCCGGCCCTACTGCAGGGAGC
TCAAAATGGAGGACGCGGCGCTCGGGAGAGCGGGCGGGTGAGTCACCCACACAAAGGAAAAGGGCCTTTC
CGTCCTCAGCCGTCGCTTCATGTGACTCCACGGAGTACCGGGCGCTGTCCAGGCACCTCGATTAGTTCTC
GAGCTTTTGGAGTACGTCGTCTTTAGGTTGGGGGGAGGGGTTTTATGCGATGGAGTTTCCCCACACTGAG
TGGGTGGAGACTGAAGTTAGGCCAGCTTGGCACTTGATGTAATTCTCCTTGGAATTTGCCCTTTTTGAGT
TTGGATCTTGGTTCATTCTCAAGCCTCAGACAGTGGTTCAAAGTTTTTTTCTTCCATTTCAGGTGTCGTG
ATCTCTAGAAGCTGGGTACCAATGGTGAGCAAGGGCGAGGAGCTGTTCACCGGGGTGGTGCCCATCCTGG
TCGAGCTGGACGGCGACGTAAACGGCCACAAGTTCAGCGTGTCCGGCGAGGGCGAGGGCGATGCCACCTA
CGGCAAGCTGACCCTGAAGTTCATCTGCACCACCGGCAAGCTGCCCGTGCCCTGGCCCACCCTCGTGACC
ACCCTGACCTACGGCGTGCAGTGCTTCAGCCGCTACCCCGACCACATGAAGCAGCACGACTTCTTCAAGT
CCGCCATGCCCGAAGGCTACGTCCAGGAGCGCACCATCTTCTTCAAGGACGACGGCAACTACAAGACCCG
CGCCGAGGTGAAGTTCGAGGGCGACACCCTGGTGAACCGCATCGAGCTGAAGGGCATCGACTTCAAGGAG
GACGGCAACATCCTGGGGCACAAGCTGGAGTACAACTACAACAGCCACAACGTCTATATCATGGCCGACA
AGCAGAAGAACGGCATCAAGGTGAACTTCAAGATCCGCCACAACATCGAGGACGGCAGCGTGCAGCTCGC
CGACCACTACCAGCAGAACACCCCCATCGGCGACGGCCCCGTGCTGCTGCCCGACAACCACTACCTGAGC
ACCCAGTCCGCCCTGAGCAAAGACCCCAACGAGAAGCGCGATCACATGGTCCTGCTGGAGTTCGTGACCG
CCGCCGGGATCACTCTCGGCATGGACGAGCTGTACAAGGGCAGTGGAGAGGGCAGAGGAAGTCTGCTAAC
ATGCGGTGACGTCGAGGAGAATCCTGGCCCAATGGCCAAGCCTTTGTCTCAAGAAGAATCCACCCTCATT
GAAAGAGCAACGGCTACAATCAACAGCATCCCCATCTCTGAGGACTACAGCGTCGCCAGCGCAGCTCTCT
CTAGCGACGGCCGCATCTTCACTGGTGTCAATGTATATCATTTTACTGGGGGACCTTGTGCAGAACTCGT
GGTGCTGGGCACTGCTGCTGCTGCGGCAGCTGGCAACCTGACTTGTATCGTCGCGATCGGAAATGAGAAC
AGGGGCATCTTGAGCCCCTGCGGACGGTGCCGACAGGTGCTTCTCGATCTGCATCCTGGGATCAAAGCCA
TAGTGAAGGACAGTGATGGACAGCCGACGGCAGTTGGGATTCGTGAATTGCTGCCCTCTGGTTATGTGTG
GGAGGGCTAAGAATTCTAACTAGAGCTCGCTGATCAGCCTCGACTGTGCCTTCTAGTTGCCAGCCATCTG
TTGTTTGCCCCTCCCCCGTGCCTTCCTTGACCCTGGAAGGTGCCACTCCCACTGTCCTTTCCTAATAAAA
TGAGGAAATTGCATCGCATTGTCTGAGTAGGTGTCATTCTATTCTGGGGGGTGGGGTGGGGCAGGACAGC
AAGGGGGAGGATTGGGAAGAGAATAGCAGGCATGCTGGGGATAAGGTACTACCAATATTTAGTTTCTAAG
CCTTGCGACAGACCTCCCACTTAGATTGCCACGCATAGAGCTAGCGAGTCAGCGAAAAGCATGACGCGCT
TTCAAGCGTGGCGAGTATGTGAACCAAGGCTTCGGACAGGACTATATACTTAGGTTTGATCTCGCCCCGA
GAACTGTAAACCTCAACATTTATAGATTATTAGGGATAACAGGGTAATATAACTTCGTATAGGATACTTT
ATACGAAGTTATCAGTAGAGACCGCCTGGCTCTAGTAGCGATCTACACTAGCACTATCAGCGTTATTAAG
CACCGGTGGAGTGACGACCTTCAGCACGTTCGTACTGTTCAACGATGGTGTAGTCTTCGTTGTGGGAGGT
GATGTCCAGTTTGATGTCGGTTTTGTAAGCACCCGGCAGCTGAACCGGTTTTTTAGCCATGTAGGTGGTT
TTAACTTCAGCGTCGTAGTGACCACCGTCTTTCAGTTTCAGACGCATTTTGATTTCACCTTTCAGAGCAC
CGTCTTCCGGGTACATACGTTCGGTGGAAGCTTCCCAACCCATGGTTTTTTTCTGCATAACCGGACCGTC
GGACGGGAAGTTGGTACCACGCAGTTTAACTTTGTAGATGAACTCACCGTCTTGCAGGGAGGAGTCCTGG
GTAACGGTAACAACACCACCGTCTTCGAAGTTCATAACACGTTCCCATTTGAAACCTTCCGGGAAGGACA
GTTTCAGGTAGTCCGGGATGTCAGCCGGGTGTTTAACGTAAGCTTTGGAACCGTACTGGAACTGCGGGGA
CAGGATGTCCCAAGCGAACGGCAGCGGACCACCTTTGGTAACTTTCAGTTTAGCGGTCTGGGTACCTTCG
TACGGACGACCTTCACCTTCACCTTCGATTTCGAACTCGTGACCGTTAACGGAACCTTCCATACGAACTT
TGAAACGCATGAACTCTTTGATAACGTCTTCGGAGGAAGCCATCTAGTATTTCTCCTCTTTCTCTAGTAT
GTGTGAAATTGTTATCCGCTCACAATTCCACACAACATACGAGCCGGAAGCATAAAGTGTAAAGCCTGGG
GTGCCTAATGAGTGAGCTAACTCACATTAATTGCGTTGCGCTCACTGCCCGCTTTCCAGTCGGGAAACCT
GTCGTGCCAGCTGCATTAATGAATCGGCCAACGCGCGGGGAGAGGCGGTTTGCGATTGGGTCTCATTTTA
TAACTTCGTATAGCATACATTATACGAAGTTATTAGGGATAACAGGGTAATTTTAGGGTAGCATCAGGAA
TCTGAACCCTCAGAAAGTGGGGATCCCGGGTATAGACCTTTATCTGCGGTTCAAGTTAGGCATAAGGCTG
CATGCTACCTTGTCACACCTACACTGCTCGAAGTAAATATGGGAAGCGTGCGACCTGGCTCCAGGCGTTC
CGCGCCGCCACGTGTTCGTTAACTGTTGATTGGTGGCACATAGAGGTCGCCTGACGCATATACCTTTTTC
AACTGAAAAATTGGGAGAAAAAGGAAAGGTGAGAGCGCCGGAACCGGCTTTTCATATAGAATAGAGAAGC
GTTCATGACTAAATGCTTGCATCACAATACTTGAAGTTGACAATATTATTTAAGGACCTATTGTTTTTTC
CAATAGGTGGTTAGCAATCGTCTTACTTTCTAACTTTTCTTACCTTTTACATTTCAGCAATATATATATA
TATTTCAAGGATATACCATTCTAATGTCTGCCCCTAAGAAGATCGTCGTTTTGCCAGGTGACCACGTTGG
TCAAGAAATCACAGCCGAAGCCATTAAGGTTCTTAAAGCTATTTCTGATGTTCGTTCCAATGTCAAGTTC
GATTTCGAAAATCATTTAATTGGTGGTGCTGCTATCGATGCTACAGGTGTTCCACTTCCAGATGAGGCGC
TGGAAGCCTCCAAGAAGGCTGATGCCGTTTTGTTAGGTGCTGTGGGTGGTCCTAAATGGGGTACCGGTAG
TGTTAGACCTGAACAAGGTTTACTAAAAATCCGTAAAGAACTTCAATTGTACGCCAACTTAAGACCATGT
AACTTTGCATCCGACTCTCTTTTAGACTTATCTCCAATCAAGCCACAATTTGCTAAAGGTACTGACTTCG
TTGTTGTCAGAGAATTAGTGGGAGGTATTTACTTTGGTAAGAGAAAGGAAGACGATGGTGATGGTGTCGC
TTGGGATAGTGAACAATACACCGTTCCAGAAGTGCAAAGAATCACAAGAATGGCCGCTTTCATGGCCCTA
CAACATGAGCCACCATTGCCTATTTGGTCCTTGGATAAAGCTAATGTTTTGGCCTCTTCAAGATTATGGA
GAAAAACTGTGGAGGAAACCATCAAGAACGAATTCCCTACATTGAAGGTTCAACATCAATTGATTGATTC
TGCCGCCATGATCCTAGTTAAGAACCCAACCCACCTAAATGGTATTATAATCACCAGCAACATGTTTGGT
GATATCATCTCCGATGAAGCCTCCGTTATCCCAGGTTCCTTGGGTTTGTTGCCATCTGCGTCCTTGGCCT
CTTTGCCAGACAAGAACACCGCATTTGGTTTGTACGAACCATGCCACGGTTCTGCTCCAGATTTGCCAAA
GAATAAGGTCAACCCTATCGCCACTATCTTGTCTGCTGCAATGATGTTGAAATTGTCATTGAACTTGCCT
GAAGAAGGTAAGGCCATTGAAGATGCAGTTAAAAAGGTTTTGGATGCAGGTATCAGAACTGGTGATTTAG
GTGGTTCCAACAGTACCACCGAAGTCGGTGATGCTGTCGCCGAAGAAGTTAAGAAAATCCTTGCTTAAAA
AGATTCTCTTTTTTTATGATATTTGTACATAAACTTTATAAATGAAATTCATAATAGAAACGACACGAAA
TTACAAAATGGAATATGTTCATAGGGTAGACGAAACTATATACGCAATCTACATACATTTATCAAGAAGG
AGAAAAAGGAGGATGTAAAGGAATACAGGTAAGCAAATTGATACTAATGGCTCAACGTGATAAGGAAAAA
GAATTGCACTTTAACATTAATATTGACAAGGAGGAGGGCACCGCGGCCGCCCAACTACGCAGCCGATCAA
CAACAGAAACGCGACGGTCGAGATGAGGAACGCACACTGGAGCCTTTATCAGATGGTGTTGATTTCAATT
ACTCCGGAGCGTGATGCGGATCAAAGTAACCGCGATGGAAGGTGGGGGACTCGAAATAGATCCGTTCTTA
GCCCTGCGAAACATCTACTGTACACCACATGCAACAGCCACAATTCTCATGTTTGACAGCTTATCATCGA
ATTTCTGCCATTCATCCGCTTATTATCACTTATTCAGGCGTAGCAACCAGGCGTTTAAGGGCACCAATAA
CTGCCTTAAAAAAATTAGAAAAACTCATCGAGCATCAAATGAAACTGCAATTTATTCATATCAGGATTAT
CAATACCATATTTTTGAAAAAGCCGTTTCTGTAATGAAGGAGAAAACTCACCGAGGCAGTTCCATAGGAT
GGCAAGATCCTGGTATCGGTCTGCGATTCCGACTCGTCCAACATCAATACAACCTATTAATTTCCCCTCG
TCAAAAATAAGGTTATCAAGTGAGAAATCACCATGAGTGACGACTGAATCCGGTGAGAATGGCAAAAGTT
TATGCATTTCTTTCCAGACTTGTTCAACAGGCCAGCCATTACGCTCGTCATCAAAATCACTCGCATCAAC
CAAACCGTTATTCATTCGTGATTGCGCCTGAGCCAGACGAAATACGCGATCGCTGTTAAAAGGACAATTA
CAAACAGGAATCGAATGCAACCGGCGCAGGAACACTGCCAGCGCATCAACAATATTTTCACCTGAATCAG
GATATTCTTCTAATACCTGGAATGCTGTTTTTCCGGGGATCGCAGTGGTGAGTAACCATGCATCATCAGG
AGTACGGATAAAATGCTTGATGGTCGGAAGAGGCATAAATTCCGTCAGCCAGTTTAGTCTGACCATCTCA
TCTGTAACATCATTGGCAACGCTACCTTTGCCATGTTTCAGAAACAACTCTGGCGCATCGGGCTTCCCAT
ACAATCGATAGATTGTCGCACCTGATTGCCCGACATTATCGCGAGCCCATTTATACCCATATAAATCAGC
ATCCATGTTGGAATTTAATCGCGGCCTCGAGCAAGACGTTTCCCGTTGAATATGGCTCATTTTAGCTTCC
TTAGCTCCTGAAAATCTCGATAACTCAAAAAATACGTCCGGTAGTGATCTTATTTCATTATGGTGAAAGT
TGGAACCTCTTACGTGCCGATCAACGTCCCTGGGTCCTTTTCATCACGTGGGTGATGCTGCCAACTTACT
GATTTAGTGTATGATGGTGTTTTTGAGGTGCTCCAGTGGCTTCTGTTTCTATCAGCTGTCCCTCCTGTTC
AGCTACTGACGGGGTGGTGCGTAACGGCAAAAGCACCGCCGGACATCAGCGCTATCTCTGCTCTCACTGC
CGTAAAACATGGCAACTGCAGTTCACTTACACCGCTTCTCAACCCGGTACGCACCAGAAAATCATTGATA
TGGCCATGAATGGCGTTGGATGCCGGGCAACAGCCCGCATTATGGGCGTTGGCCTCAACACGATTTTACG
TCACTTAAAAAACTCAGGCCGCAGTCGGTAACCTCGCGCATACAGCCGGGCAGTGACGTCATCGTCTGCG
CGGAAATGGACGAACAGTGGGGCTATGTCGGGGCTAAATCGCGCCAGCGCTGGCTGTTTTACGCGTATGA
CAGTCTCCGGAAGACGGTTGTTGCGCACGTATTCGGTGAACGCACTATGGCGACGCTGGGGCGTCTTATG
AGCCTGCTGTCACCCTTTGACGTGGTGATATGGATGACGGATGGCTGGCCGCTGTATGAATCCCGCCTGA
AGGGAAAGCTGCACGTAATCAGCAAGCGATATACGCAGCGAATTGAGCGGCATAACCTGAATCTGAGGCA
GCACCTGGCACGGCTGGGACGGAAGTCGCTGTCGTTCTCAAAATCGGTGGAGCTGCATGACAAAGTCATC
GGGCATTATCTGAACATAAAACACTATCAATAAGTTGGAGTCATTACCCATCACGTGCTATAAAAATAAT
TATAATTTAAATTTTTTAATATAAATATATAAATTAAAAATAGAAAGTAAAAAAAGAAATTAAAGAAAAA
ATAGTTTTTGTTTTCCGAAGATGTAAAAGACTCTAGGGGGATCGCCAACAAATACTACCTTTTATCTTGC
TCTTCCTGCTCTCAGGTATTAATGCCGAATTGTTTCATCTTGTCTGTGTAGAAGACCACACACGAAAATC
CTGTGATTTTACATTTTACTTATCGTTAATCGAATGTATATCTATTTAATCTGCTTTTCTTGTCTAATAA
ATATATATGTAAAGTACGCTTTTTGTTGAAATTTTTTAAACCTTTGTTTATTTTTTTTTCTTCATTCCGT
AACTCTTCTACCTTCTTTATTTACTTTCTAAAATCCAAATACAAAACATAAAAATAAATAAACACAGAGT
AAATTCCCAAATTATTCCATCATTAAAAGATACGAGGCGCGTGTAAGTTACAGGCAAGCGATCTTTTCGC
CAAAAGTTGGCCCAGGGCTTCCCGGTATCAACAGGGACACCAGGATTTATTTATTCTGCGAAGTGATCTT
CCGTCACAGGTATTTATTCGCGATAAGCTCATGGAGCGGCGTAACCGTCGCACAGGAAGGACAGAGAAAG
CGCGGATCTGGGAAGTGACGGACAGAACGGTCAGGACCTGGATTGGGGAGGCGGTTGCCGCCGCTGCTGC
TGACGGTGTGACGTTCTCTGTTCCGGTCACACCACATACGTTCCGCCATTCCTATGCGATGCACATGCTG
TATGCCGGTATACCGCTGAAAGTTCTGCAAAGCCTGATGGGACATAAGTCCATCAGTTCAACGGAAGTCT
ACACGAAGGTTTTTGCGCTGGATGTGGCTGCCCGGCACCGGGTGCAGTTTGCGATGCCGGAGTCTGATGC
GGTTGCGATGCTGAAACAATTATCCTGAGAATAAATGCCTTGGCCTTTATATGGAAATGTGGAACTGAGT
GGATATGCTGTTTTTGTCTGTTAAACAGAGAAGCTGGCTGTTATCCACTGAGAAGCGAGCGAAACAGTCG
GGAAAATCTCCCATTATCGTAGAGATCCGCATTATTAATCTCAGGAGCCTGTGTAGCGTTTATAGGAAGT
AGTGTTCTGTCATGATGCCTGCAAGCGGTAACGAAAACGATTTGAATATGCCTTCAGGAACAATAGAAAT
CTTCGTGCGGTGTTACGTTGAAGTGGAGCGGATTATGTCAGCAATGGACAGAACAACCTAATGAACACAG
AACCATGATGTGGTCTGTCCTTTTACAGCCAGTAGTGCTCGCCGCAGTCGAGCGACAGGGCGAAGCCCTC
GAGCTGGTTGCCCTCGCCGCTGGGCTGGCGGCTGTCTATGGCCCTGCAAACGCGCCAGAAACGCCGTCGA
AGCCGTGTGCGAGACACCGCGGCCGGCCGCCGGCGTTGTGGATACCTCGCGGAAAACTTGGCCCTCACTG
ACAGATGAGGGGCGGACGTTGACACTTGAGGGGCCGACTCACCCGGCGCGGCGTTGACAGATGAGGGGCA
GGCTCGATTTCGGCCGGCGACGTGGAGCTGGACAGCCTCGCAAATCGGCGAAAACGCCTGATTTTACGCG
AGTTTCCCACAGATGATGTGGACAAGCCTGGGGATAAGTGCCCTGCGGTATTGACACTTGAGGGGCGCGA
CTACTGACAGATGAGGGGCGCGATCCTTGACACTTGAGGGGCAGAGTGCTGACAGATGAGGGGCGCACCT
ATTGACATTTGAGGGGCTGTCCACAGGCAGAAAATCCAGCATTTGCAAGGGTTTCCGCCCGTTTTTCGGC
CACCGCTAACCTGTCTTTTAACCTGCTTTTAAACCAATATTTATAAACCTTGTTTTTAACCAGGGCTGCG
CCCTGTGCGCGTGACCGCGCACGCCGAAGGGGGGTGCCCCCCCTTCTCGAACCCTCCCGGTCGAGTGAGC
GAGGAAGCACCAGGGAACAGCACTTATATATTCTGCTTACACACGATGCCTGAAAAAACTTCCCTTGGGG
TTATCCACTTATCCACGGGGATATTTTTATAATTATTTTTTTTATAGTTTTTAGATCTTCTTTTTTAGAG
CGCCTTGTAGGCCTTTATCCATGCTGGTTCTAGAGAAGGTGTTGTGACAAATTGCCCTTTCAGTGTGACA
AATCACCCTCAAATGACAGTCCTGTCTGTGACAAATTGCCCTTAACCCTGTGACAAATTGCCCTCAGAAG
AAGCTGTTTTTTCACAAAGTTATCCCTGCTTATTGACTCTTTTTTATTTAGTGTGACAATCTAAAAACTT
GTCACACTTCACATGGATCTGTCATGGCGGAAACAGCGGTTATCAATCACAAGAAACGTAAAAATAGCCC
GCGAATCGTCCAGTCAAACGACCTCACTGAGGCGGCATATAGTCTCTCCCGGGATCAAAAACGTATGCTG
TATCTGTTCGTTGACCAGATCAGAAAATCTGATGGCACCCTACAGGAACATGACGGTATCTGCGAGATCC
ATGTTGCTAAATATGCTGAAATATTCGGATTGACCTCTGCGGAAGCCAGTAAGGATATACGGCAGGCATT
GAAGAGTTTCGCGGGGAAGGAAGTGGTTTTTTATCGCCCTGAAGAGGATGCCGGCGATGAAAAAGGCTAT
GAATCTTTTCCTTGGTTTATCAAACGTGCGCACAGTCCATCCAGAGGGCTTTACAGTGTACATATCAACC
CATATCTCATTCCCTTCTTTATCGGGTTACAGAACCGGTTTACGCAGTTTCGGCTTAGTGAAACAAAAGA
AATCACCAATCCGTATGCCATGCGTTTATACGAATCCCTGTGTCAGTATCGTAAGCCGGATGGCTCAGGC
ATTGTCTCTCTGAAAATCGACTGGATCATAGAGCGTTACCAGCTGCCTCAAAGTTACCAGCGTATGCCTG
ACTTCCGCCGCCGCTTCCTGCAGGTCTGTGTTAATGAGATCAACAGCAGAACTCCAATGCGCCTCTCATA
CATTGAGAAAAAGAAAGGCCGCCAGACGACTCATATCGTATTTTCCTTCCGCGATATCACTTCCATGACG
ACAGGATAGTCTGAGGGTTATCTGTCACAGATTTGAGGGTGGTTCGTCACATTTGTTCTGACCTACTGAG
GGTAATTTGTCACAGTTTTGCTGTTTCCTTCAGCCTGCATGGATTTTCTCATACTTTTTGAACTGTAATT
TTTAAGGAAGCCAAATTTGAGGGCAGTTTGTCACAGTTGATTTCCTTCTCTTTCCCTTCGTCATGTGACC
TGATATCGGGGGTTAGTTCGTCATCATTGATGAGGGTTGATTATCACAGTTTATTACTCTGAATTGGCTA
TCCGCGTGTGTACCTCTACCTGGAGTTTTTCCCACGGTGGATATTTCTTCTTGCGCTGAGCGTAAGAGCT
ATCTGACAGAACAGTTCTTCTTTGCTTCCTCGCCAGTTCGCTCGCTATGCTCGGTTACACGGCTGCGGCG
AGCGCTAGTGATAATAAGTGACTGAGGTATGTGCTCTTCTTATCTCCTTTTGTAGTGTTGCTCTTATTTT
AAACAACTTTGCGGTTTTTTGATGACTTTGCGATTTTGTTGTTGCTTTGCAGTAAATTGCAAGATTTAAT
AAAAAAACGCAAAGCAATGATTAAAGGATGTTCAGAATGAAACTCATGGAAACACTTAACCAGTGCATAA
ACGCTGGTCATGAAATGACGAAGGCTATCGCCATTGCACAGTTTAATGATGACAGCCCGGAAGCGAGGAA
AATAACCCGGCGCTGGAGAATAGGTGAAGCAGCGGATTTAGTTGGGGTTTCTTCTCAGGCTATCAGAGAT
GCCGAGAAAGCAGGGCGACTACCGCACCCGGATATGGAAATTCGAGGACGGGTTGAGCAACGTGTTGGTT
ATACAATTGAACAAATTAATCATATGCGTGATGTGTTTGGTACGCGATTGCGACGTGCTGAAGACGTATT
TCCACCGGTGATCGGGGTTGCTGCCCATAAAGGTGGCGTTTACAAAACCTCAGTTTCTGTTCATCTTGCT
CAGGATCTGGCTCTGAAGGGGCTACGTGTTTTGCTCGTGGAAGGTAACGACCCCCAGGGAACAGCCTCAA
TGTATCACGGATGGGTACCAGATCTTCATATTCATGCAGAAGACACTCTCCTGCCTTTCTATCTTGGGGA
AAAGGACGATGTCACTTATGCAATAAAGCCCACTTGCTGGCCGGGGCTTGACATTATTCCTTCCTGTCTG
GCTCTGCACCGTATTGAAACTGAGTTAATGGGCAAATTTGATGAAGGTAAACTGCCCACCGATCCACACC
TGATGCTCCGACTGGCCATTGAAACTGTTGCTCATGACTATGATGTCATAGTTATTGACAGCGCGCCTAA
CCTGGGTATCGGCACGATTAATGTCGTATGTGCTGCTGATGTGCTGATTGTTCCCACGCCTGCTGAGTTG
TTTGACTACACCTCCGCACTGCAGTTTTTCGATATGCTTCGTGATCTGCTCAAGAACGTTGATCTTAAAG
GGTTCGAGCCTGATGTACGTATTTTGCTTACCAAATACAGCAATAGCAATGGCTCTCAGTCCCCGTGGAT
GGAGGAGCAAATTCGGGATGCCTGGGGAAGCATGGTTCTAAAAAATGTTGTACGTGAAACGGATGAAGTT
GGTAAAGGTCAGATCCGGATGAGAACTGTTTTTGAACAGGCCATTGATCAACGCTCTTCAACTGGTGCCT
GGAGAAATGCTCTTTCTATTTGGGAACCTGTCTGCAATGAAATTTTCGATCGTCTGATTAAACCACGCTG
GGAGATTAGATAATGAAGCGTGCGCCTGTTATTCCAAAACATACGCTCAATACTCAACCGGTTGAAGATA
CTTCGTTATCGACACCAGCTGCCCCGATGGTGGATTCGTTAATTGCGCGCGTAGGAGTAATGGCTCGCGG
TAATGCCATTACTTTGCCTGTATGTGGTCGGGATGTGAAGTTTACTCTTGAAGTGCTCCGGGGTGATAGT
GTTGAGAAGACCTCTCGGGTATGGTCAGGTAATGAACGTGACCAGGAGCTGCTTACTGAGGACGCACTGG
ATGATCTCATCCCTTCTTTTCTACTGACTGGTCAACAGACACCGGCGTTCGGTCGAAGAGTATCTGGTGT
CATAGAAATTGCCGATGGGAGTCGCCGTCGTAAAGCTGCTGCACTTACCGAAAGTGATTATCGTGTTCTG
GTTGGCGAGCTGGATGATGAGCAGATGGCTGCATTATCCAGATTGGGTAACGATTATCGCCCAACAAGTG
CTTATGAACGTGGTCAGCGTTATGCAAGCCGATTGCAGAATGAATTTGCTGGAAATATTTCTGCGCTGGC
TGATGCGGAAAATATTTCACGTAAGATTATTACCCGCTGTATCAACACCGCCAAATTGCCTAAATCAGTT
GTTGCTCTTTTTTCTCACCCCGGTGAACTATCTGCCCGGTCAGGTGATGCACTTCAAAAAGCCTTTACAG
ATAAAGAGGAATTACTTAAGCAGCAGGCATCTAACCTTCATGAGCAGAAAAAAGCTGGGGTGATATTTGA
AGCTGAAGAAGTTATCACTCTTTTAACTTCTGTGCTTAAAACGTCATCTGCATCAAGAACTAGTTTAAGC
TCACGACATCAGTTTGCTCCTGGAGCGACAGTATTGTATAAGGGCGATAAAATGGTGCTTAACCTGGACA
GGTCCCGTGTTCCAACTGAGTGTATAGAGAAAATTGAGGCCATTCTTAAGGAACTTGAAAAGCCAGCACC
CTGATGCGACCTCGTTTTAGTCTACGTTTATCTGTCTTTACTTAATGTCCTTTGTTACAGGCCAGAAAGC
ATAACTGGCCTGAATATTCTCTCTGGGCCCACTGTTCCACTTGTATCGTCGGTCTGATAATCAGACTGGG
ACCACGGTCCCACTCGTATCGTCGG
Features (pLannotate 1.2.2; 29 found; start..end, strand, type, name):
    356..427     +  CDS            yuaZ (fragment): YUAZ_ECO57 - Protein predicted: Swiss-Prot protein existence level 4. From Escherichia coli O157:H7.
    452..663     +  promoter       EF-1α core promoter: core promoter for human elongation factor EF-1α
    664..773     +  intron         EF-1α intron A (fragment): intron upstream of the start codon of human EF-1α
   1399..1602    +  intron         EF-1α intron A: truncated intron upstream of the start codon of human EF-1α
   1632..2348    +  CDS            EGFP: EGFP is a basic (constitutively fluorescent) green fluorescent protein published in 1996, derived from Aequorea victoria. It is reported to be a rapidly-maturing weak dimer with moderate acid sensitivity.
   2412..2810    +  CDS            BSD: blasticidin S deaminase; Aspergillus terreus BSD; confers resistance to blasticidin
   2844..2955    +  polyA_signal   bGH poly(A) signal: bovine growth hormone polyadenylation signal
   3269..3302    +  protein_bind   lox2272: Cre-mediated recombination occurs in the 8-bp core sequence (GGATACTT). lox2272 sites are compatible with each other, but incompatible with loxP or loxN sites (Lee and Saito, 1988). Cre recombinase
   3359..4033    -  CDS            mRFP1: mRFP1 is a basic (constitutively fluorescent) red fluorescent protein published in 2002, derived from Discosoma sp.. It is reported to be a somewhat slowly-maturing monomer with low acid sensitivity.
   4067..4089    -  protein_bind   lac operator (fragment): The lac repressor binds to the lac operator to inhibit transcription in E. coli. This inhibition can be relieved by adding lactose or isopropyl-β-D-thiogalactopyranoside (IPTG). lac repressor encoded by lacI
   4093..4123    -  promoter       lac promoter: promoter for the E. coli lac operon
   4138..4159    -  protein_bind   CAP binding site: CAP binding activates transcription in the presence of cAMP. E. coli catabolite activator protein
   4172..4254    -  CDS            lacI (fragment): lac repressor; lacI; The lac repressor binds to the lac operator to inhibit transcription in E. coli. This inhibition can be relieved by adding lactose or isopropyl-β-D-thiogalactopyranoside (IPTG).
   4270..4303    +  protein_bind   loxP: Cre-mediated recombination occurs in the 8-bp core sequence (GCATACAT). Cre recombinase
   4522..4783    +  promoter       LEU2 promoter (fragment): S. cerevisiae LEU2
   4784..5878    +  CDS            LEU2: 3-isopropylmalate dehydrogenase, required for leucine biosynthesis; S. cerevisiae LEU2; yeast auxotrophic marker
   6353..6370    +  promoter       tet promoter (fragment): E. coli promoter for tetracycline efflux protein gene
   6455..7270    -  CDS            KanR: aminoglycoside phosphotransferase; aph(3')-Ia; confers resistance to kanamycin in bacteria or G418 (Geneticin®) in eukaryotes
   7271..7373    -  promoter       cat promoter: promoter of the E. coli cat gene encoding chloramphenicol acetyltransferase
   7401..8168    +  mobile_element IS1: prokaryotic transposable element IS1
   8170..8673    +  misc_feature   CEN/ARS: S. cerevisiae CEN6 centromere fused to an autonomously replicating sequence
   8781..9125    +  CDS            resD (fragment): REDF_ECOLI - Also known as D. Protein inferred from homology: Swiss-Prot protein existence level 3. Acts as a repressor of transcription and as a site-specific resolvase that cleaves at the RfsF site. From Escherichia coli (strain K12).
   9524..10138   +  rep_origin     oriV: origin of replication for the bacterial F plasmid
  10214..10433   +  rep_origin     ori2: secondary origin of replication for the bacterial F plasmid; also known as oriS
  10524..11276   +  CDS            repE: REPE1_ECOLI - Also known as E, rep. Experimental evidence at protein level: Swiss-Prot protein existence level 1. Replication initiator in the monomeric form, and autogenous repressor in the dimeric form. From Escherichia coli (strain K12).
  11282..11532   +  misc_feature   incC: incC; incompatibility region of the bacterial F plasmid
  11858..13033   +  CDS            sopA: partitioning protein for the bacterial F plasmid; sopA
  13033..14001   +  CDS            sopB: SOPB_ECOLI - Also known as B. Experimental evidence at protein level: Swiss-Prot protein existence level 1. Control of plasmid partitioning; required to recognize the cis-acting. Binds specifically with the DNA segment containing the sopC region. SopB is trans-acting. From Escherichia coli (strain K12).
  14077..257     +  misc_feature   sopC (fragment) (across the origin): sopC; centromere-like partitioning region of the bacterial F plasmid
