[The description below was written by a language model from this plasmid's Addgene catalogue record and pLannotate feature annotations shown in this document.]
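Description:
pLM1110_LEU2 is a custom 14.2 kb yeast assembly vector for building Big-IN payloads, that is, large DNA segments destined for recombinase-mediated delivery into mammalian genomes. It is a three-host shuttle. In E. coli it replicates as a low-copy BAC-type plasmid using F-plasmid functions (ori2, repE, incC and the sopA/sopB/sopC partitioning system). An annotated oriV provides the copy number induction mentioned in the record, which works in strains such as EPI300 that supply the inducible replication factor. Bacterial selection is by kanamycin (KanR under a cat promoter). In Saccharomyces cerevisiae, a CEN/ARS element gives stable single-copy maintenance. The LEU2 gene with its own promoter allows selection by leucine prototrophy during homologous-recombination assembly.

The payload position is bounded by a lox2272 site and a loxP site. Because these sites are mutually incompatible, Cre can exchange the intervening segment directionally into a matching genomic landing pad without simply excising it. In this empty vector the interval holds the recorded insert, an mRFP1 cassette driven by the lac promoter/operator with a CAP binding site. This most likely serves as a visible bacterial placeholder that is replaced when a payload is assembled, although the record does not state this explicitly.

Outside the lox sites, on the backbone, an EF-1α promoter with its intron drives EGFP-T2A-BSD followed by a bGH polyadenylation signal. This lets transfected mammalian cells be transiently identified by green fluorescence or enriched with blasticidin. Since the cassette lies outside the exchanged region, it should not be carried into a correctly recombined locus. An IS1 element is also annotated in the backbone between KanR and CEN/ARS.
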