Addgene plasmid #168460: pLM1110_LEU2
Purpose: Big-IN Payload yeast assembly vector. Encodes LEU2 yeast selectable marker and components for bacterial copy number induction. Contains a mammalian transient (backbone) GFP-T2A-BSD selection cassette.
Depositing lab: Jef Boeke. Depositing organization: NYU Grossman School of Medicine. Publication: A versatile platform for locus-scale genome rewriting and verification. Brosh R, Laurent JM, Ordonez R, Huang E, Hogan MS, Hitchcock AM, Mitchell LA, Pinglay S, Cadley JA, Luther RD, Truong DM, Boeke JD, Maurano MT. Proc Natl Acad Sci U S A. 2021 Mar 9;118(10). pii: 2023952118. doi: 10.1073/pnas.2023952118. PubMed 33649239.
Backbone
  Vector backbone: custom
  Backbone manufacturer: Maurano and Boeke labs, The Center for Synthetic Regulatory Genomics, NYU Langone Health
  Vector type: Synthetic Biology ; Yeast assembly vector for Big-IN payloads
  Selectable markers: Blasticidin
Growth in bacteria
  Bacterial resistance: Kanamycin, 50 μg/mL
  Growth temperature: 30°C
  Growth strain: TransforMax EPI300
  Growth instructions: Copy number induction is recommended for high yield preps. See Lucigen’s growth and copy number induction protocol for TransforMax EPI300 cells.
  Copy number: Low Copy
Gene/Insert
  Gene/Insert name: mRFP1
  Insert size (bp): 678
  Cloning method: Unknown
  Sequencing primers: 5′ TGATCTCGCCCCGAGAACTG
Terms and licenses: Academic/Nonprofit Terms; Industry Terms: Not Available to Industry
How to cite: pLM1110_LEU2 was a gift from Jef Boeke (Addgene plasmid # 168460 ; http://n2t.net/addgene:168460 ; RRID:Addgene_168460)
